Addgene plasmid #81368: pDONR223_C15orf23_p.P26S
Purpose: Gateway Donor vector containing C15ORF23 , part of the Target Accelerator Plasmid Collection.
Depositing lab: Jesse Boehm & William Hahn & David Root. Depositing organization: Broad Institute. Publication: Systematic Functional Interrogation of Rare Cancer Variants Identifies Oncogenic Alleles. Kim E, Ilic N, Shrestha Y, Zou L, Kamburov A, Zhu C, Yang X, Lubonja R, Tran N, Nguyen C, Lawrence MS, Piccioni F, Bagul M, Doench JG, Chouinard CR, Wu X, Hogstrom L, Natoli T, Tamayo P, Horn H, Corsello SM, Lage K, Root DE, Subramanian A, Golub TR, Getz G, Boehm JS, Hahn WC. Cancer Discov. 2016 Jul;6(7):714-26. doi: 10.1158/2159-8290.CD-16-0160. Epub 2016 May 4. PubMed 27147599.
Backbone
  Vector backbone: pDONR223
  Backbone manufacturer: Invitrogen
  Backbone size w/o insert (bp): 2790
  Vector type: Gateway Entry vector
Growth in bacteria
  Bacterial resistance: Spectinomycin, 50 μg/mL
  Growth temperature: 37°C
  Growth strain: DH5alpha
  Copy number: High Copy
Gene/Insert
  Gene/Insert name: C15ORF23
  Species: H. sapiens (human)
  Mutation: P26S; A40E; R75L; P92S; S232G
  GenBank ID: NM_033286.3
  Entrez Gene: KNSTRN (a.k.a. C15orf23, HSD11, SKAP, TRAF4AF1)
  Promoter: None
  Cloning method: Gateway Cloning
  Sequencing primers: 5′ M13pUC-fwd; 3′ M13-Rev
Terms and licenses: Academic/Nonprofit Terms; Industry Terms: Not Available to Industry
Depositor comments: Open state: NO stop codon immediately follows insert
How to cite: pDONR223_C15orf23_p.P26S was a gift from Jesse Boehm & William Hahn & David Root (Addgene plasmid # 81368 ; http://n2t.net/addgene:81368 ; RRID:Addgene_81368)
