[The description below was written by a language model from this plasmid's Addgene catalogue record and pLannotate feature annotations shown in this document.]
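Description:
pDONR223_C15orf23_p.P26S is a Gateway entry clone built on the Invitrogen pDONR223 backbone and carries a variant open reading frame of human C15orf23, now designated KNSTRN (also known as SKAP). It belongs to the Target Accelerator Plasmid Collection, a resource assembled for systematic functional testing of rare cancer-associated alleles. The plasmid is maintained in E. coli at high copy from a ColE1/pUC-type origin. Selection is with spectinomycin through the aadA (SmR) aminoglycoside adenylyltransferase gene, which lies downstream of a class 1 integron Pc promoter fragment and a remnant of a gentamicin resistance gene. rrnB T1 and T2 terminators lie upstream of the cloning region, where they help insulate it from read-through transcription. The short lacZα and lacI fragments are backbone remnants.

In the roughly 3.7 kb sequenced record, the KNSTRN coding sequence of about 950 bp is flanked by two attL recombination sites. The annotation software labels both as attL3-type variants. These sites allow the ORF to be moved by LR Clonase reaction into any compatible Gateway destination vector. The entry clone has no promoter driving the insert, so expression depends on the destination vector. A T7 promoter sits just outside one attL site and points toward the insert on the antisense strand. Although the plasmid is named for the P26S substitution, the record lists four further changes relative to the reference transcript: A40E, R75L, P92S and S232G. The insert is in the "open" configuration, with no stop codon after the ORF, which permits C-terminal fusion to tags or reporters encoded by the destination vector.
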