Features (pLannotate 1.2.2; 12 found; start..end, strand, type, name):
     38..74      -  CDS            lacZα (fragment): LacZα fragment of β-galactosidase; lacZ fragment
     91..186     +  protein_bind   attL3: mutant version of attL; recombination site for the Gateway® LR reaction LR Clonase™
    192..1139    +  CDS            KNSTRN: SKAP_HUMAN - Also known as C15orf23 From Homo sapiens (Human).
   1144..1239    -  protein_bind   attL3: mutant version of attL; recombination site for the Gateway® LR reaction LR Clonase™
   1258..1276    -  promoter       T7 promoter: promoter for bacteriophage T7 RNA polymerase
   1466..1489    +  promoter       Pc promoter (fragment): intI1 (promoter lies within the coding sequence); class 1 integron promoter
   1665..1721    +  CDS            GmR (fragment): gentamycin acetyltransferase; aacC1; confers resistance to gentamycin
   1728..2519    +  CDS            SmR: aminoglycoside adenylyltransferase (Murphy, 1985); aadA; confers resistance to spectinomycin and streptomycin
   2612..3200    +  rep_origin     ori: high-copy-number ColE1/pMB1/pBR322/pUC origin of replication
   3383..3475    +  CDS            lacI (fragment): lac repressor; lacI; The lac repressor binds to the lac operator to inhibit transcription in E. coli. This inhibition can be relieved by adding lactose or isopropyl-β-D-thiogalactopyranoside (IPTG).
   3530..3557    -  terminator     rrnB T2 terminator: transcription terminator T2 from the E. coli rrnB gene
   3689..3732    +  terminator     rrnB T1 terminator: Escherichia coli rrnB; transcription terminator T1 from the E. coli rrnB gene
>Addgene plasmid #81368 | pDONR223_C15orf23_p.P26S | addgene full sequence | sequence record 167783 | Addgene NGS Result
GGCAGTTCCCTACTCTCGCGTTAACGCTAGCATGGATGTTTTCCCAGTCACGACGTTGTAAAACGACGGC
CAGTCTTAAGCTCGGGCCCCAAATAATGATTTTATTTTGACTGATAGTGACCTGTTCGTTGCAACAAATT
GATGAGCAATGCTTTTTTATAATGCCAACTTTGTACAAAAAAGTTGGCACCATGGCGGCTCCCGAAGCCC
CGCCCCTGGACAGAGTTTTCCGTACAACATGGCTGTCTACAGAGTGCGATTCCCACTCACTTCCGCCTAG
CTACCGGAAGTTTCTATTTGAAACCCAGGAGGCCGACTTAGCCGGTGGCACGACAGTTGCTGCAGGGAAT
CTTTTAAACGAGAGCGAGAAGGACTGCGGGCAGGACCGGCGGGCTCCTGGGGTTCAGCCGTGCCTCCTCG
TTACGATGACCAGTGTGGTTAAGACAGTGTATAGCCTGCAGCCCTCCTCTGCGCTGAGCGGCGGCCAGCC
GGCAGACACACAAACTCGGGCCACTTCTAAGAGTCTCTTACCTGTTAGGTCCAAAGAAGTCGATGTTTCC
AAACAGCTTCATTCAGGAGGTCCAGAGAATGATGTTACAAAAATCACCAAACTGAGACGAGAGAATGGGC
AAATGAAAGCTACTGACACTGCCACCAGAAGGAATGTCAGAAAAGGCTACAAACCACTGAGTAAGCAAAA
ATCAGAGGAAGAGCTCAAGGACAAGAACCAGCTGTTAGAAGCCGTCAACAAGCAGTTGCACCAGAAGTTG
ACTGAAACTCAGGGAGAGCTGAAGGACCTGACCCAGAAGGTAGAGCTGCTGGAGAAGTTTCGGGACAACT
GTTTGGCAATTTTGGAGAGCAAGGGCCTTGATCCAGCTTTAGGCGGTGAGACCCTGGCATCACGACAAGA
ATCCACTACTGATCACATGGACTCTATGTTGCTGTTAGAAACTTTGCAAGAGGAGCTGAAGCTTTTTAAC
GAAACAGCCAAAAAGCAGATGGAGGAGTTACAGGCCTTAAAGGTAAAGCTGGAGATGAAAGAGGAAAGAG
TCCGATTCCTAGAACAGCAAACCTTATGTAACAATCAAGTAAATGATTTAACAACAGCCCTTAAGGAAAT
GGAGCAGCTATTAGAAATGTTGCCAACTTTCTTGTACAAAGTTGGCATTATAAGAAAGCATTGCTTATCA
ATTTGTTGCAACGAACAGGTCACTATCAGTCAAAATAAAATCATTATTTGCCATCCAGCTGATATCCCCT
ATAGTGAGTCGTATTACATGGTCATAGCTGTTTCCTGGCAGCTCTGGCCCGTGTCTCAAAATCTCTGATG
TTACATTGCACAAGATAAAAATATATCATCATGCCTCCTCTAGACCAGCCAGGACAGAAATGCCTCGACT
TCGCTGCTACCCAAGGTTGCCGGGTGACGCACACCGTGGAAACGGATGAAGGCACGAACCCAGTGGACAT
AAGCCTGTTCGGTTCGTAAGCTGTAATGCAAGTAGCGTATGCGCTCACGCAACTGGTCCAGAACCTTGAC
CGAACGCAGCGGTGGTAACGGCGCAGTGGCGGTTTTCATGGCTTGTTATGACTGTTTTTTTGGGGTACAG
TCTATGCCTCGGGCATCCAAGCAGCAAGCGCGTTACGCCGTGGGTCGATGTTTGATGTTATGGAGCAGCA
ACGATGTTACGCAGCAGGGCAGTCGCCCTAAAACAAAGTTAAACATTATGAGGGAAGCGGTGATCGCCGA
AGTATCGACTCAACTATCAGAGGTAGTTGGCGTCATCGAGCGCCATCTCGAACCGACGTTGCTGGCCGTA
CATTTGTACGGCTCCGCAGTGGATGGCGGCCTGAAGCCACACAGTGATATTGATTTGCTGGTTACGGTGA
CCGTAAGGCTTGATGAAACAACGCGGCGAGCTTTGATCAACGACCTTTTGGAAACTTCGGCTTCCCCTGG
AGAGAGCGAGATTCTCCGCGCTGTAGAAGTCACCATTGTTGTGCACGACGACATCATTCCGTGGCGTTAT
CCAGCTAAGCGCGAACTGCAATTTGGAGAATGGCAGCGCAATGACATTCTTGCAGGTATCTTCGAGCCAG
CCACGATCGACATTGATCTGGCTATCTTGCTGACAAAAGCAAGAGAACATAGCGTTGCCTTGGTAGGTCC
AGCGGCGGAGGAACTCTTTGATCCGGTTCCTGAACAGGATCTATTTGAGGCGCTAAATGAAACCTTAACG
CTATGGAACTCGCCGCCCGACTGGGCTGGCGATGAGCGAAATGTAGTGCTTACGTTGTCCCGCATTTGGT
ACAGCGCAGTAACCGGCAAAATCGCGCCGAAGGATGTCGCTGCCGACTGGGCAATGGAGCGCCTGCCGGC
CCAGTATCAGCCCGTCATACTTGAAGCTAGACAGGCTTATCTTGGACAAGAAGAAGATCGCTTGGCCTCG
CGCGCAGATCAGTTGGAAGAATTTGTCCACTACGTGAAAGGCGAGATCACCAAGGTAGTCGGCAAATAAC
CCTCGAGCCACCCATGACCAAAATCCCTTAACGTGAGTTACGCGTCGTTCCACTGAGCGTCAGACCCCGT
AGAAAAGATCAAAGGATCTTCTTGAGATCCTTTTTTTCTGCGCGTAATCTGCTGCTTGCAAACAAAAAAA
CCACCGCTACCAGCGGTGGTTTGTTTGCCGGATCAAGAGCTACCAACTCTTTTTCCGAAGGTAACTGGCT
TCAGCAGAGCGCAGATACCAAATACTGTTCTTCTAGTGTAGCCGTAGTTAGGCCACCACTTCAAGAACTC
TGTAGCACCGCCTACATACCTCGCTCTGCTAATCCTGTTACCAGTGGCTGCTGCCAGTGGCGATAAGTCG
TGTCTTACCGGGTTGGACTCAAGACGATAGTTACCGGATAAGGCGCAGCGGTCGGGCTGAACGGGGGGTT
CGTGCACACAGCCCAGCTTGGAGCGAACGACCTACACCGAACTGAGATACCTACAGCGTGAGCTATGAGA
AAGCGCCACGCTTCCCGAAGGGAGAAAGGCGGACAGGTATCCGGTAAGCGGCAGGGTCGGAACAGGAGAG
CGCACGAGGGAGCTTCCAGGGGGAAACGCCTGGTATCTTTATAGTCCTGTCGGGTTTCGCCACCTCTGAC
TTGAGCGTCGATTTTTGTGATGCTCGTCAGGGGGGCGGAGCCTATGGAAAAACGCCAGCAACGCGGCCTT
TTTACGGTTCCTGGCCTTTTGCTGGCCTTTTGCTCACATGTTCTTTCCTGCGTTATCCCCTGATTCTGTG
GATAACCGTATTACCGCCTTTGAGTGAGCTGATACCGCTCGCCGCAGCCGAACGACCGAGCGCAGCGAGT
CAGTGAGCGAGGAAGCGGAAGAGCGCCCAATACGCAAACCGCCTCTCCCCGCGCGTTGGCCGATTCATTA
ATGCAGCTGGCACGACAGGTTTCCCGACTGGAAAGCGGGCAGTGAGCGCAACGCAATTAATACGCGTACC
GCTAGCCAGGAAGAGTTTGTAGAAACGCAAAAAGGCCATCCGTCAGGATGGCCTTCTGCTTAGTTTGATG
CCTGGCAGTTTATGGCGGGCGTCCTGCCCGCCACCCTCCGGGCCGTTGCTTCACAACGTTCAAATCCGCT
CCCGGCGGATTTGTCCTACTCAGGAGAGCGTTCACCGACAAACAACAGATAAAACGAAAGGCCCAGTCTT
CCGACTGAGCCTTTCGTTTTATTTGATGCCT
