>Addgene plasmid #81368 | pDONR223_C15orf23_p.P26S | depositor partial sequence | sequence record 154687 | Insert sequence
ATGGCGGCTCCCGAAGCCCCGCCCCTGGACAGAGTTTTCCGTACAACATGGCTGTCTACAGAGTGCGATT
CCCACTCACTTCCGCCTAGCTACCGGAAGTTTCTATTTGAAACCCAGGAGGCCGACTTAGCCGGTGGCAC
GACAGTTGCTGCAGGGAATCTTTTAAACGAGAGCGAGAAGGACTGCGGGCAGGACCGGCGGGCTCCTGGG
GTTCAGCCGTGCCTCCTCGTTACGATGACCAGTGTGGTTAAGACAGTGTATAGCCTGCAGCCCTCCTCTG
CGCTGAGCGGCGGCCAGCCGGCAGACACACAAACTCGGGCCACTTCTAAGAGTCTCTTACCTGTTAGGTC
CAAAGAAGTCGATGTTTCCAAACAGCTTCATTCAGGAGGTCCAGAGAATGATGTTACAAAAATCACCAAA
CTGAGACGAGAGAATGGGCAAATGAAAGCTACTGACACTGCCACCAGAAGGAATGTCAGAAAAGGCTACA
AACCACTGAGTAAGCAAAAATCAGAGGAAGAGCTCAAGGACAAGAACCAGCTGTTAGAAGCCGTCAACAA
GCAGTTGCACCAGAAGTTGACTGAAACTCAGGGAGAGCTGAAGGACCTGACCCAGAAGGTAGAGCTGCTG
GAGAAGTTTCGGGACAACTGTTTGGCAATTTTGGAGAGCAAGGGCCTTGATCCAGCTTTAGGCGGTGAGA
CCCTGGCATCACGACAAGAATCCACTACTGATCACATGGACTCTATGTTGCTGTTAGAAACTTTGCAAGA
GGAGCTGAAGCTTTTTAACGAAACAGCCAAAAAGCAGATGGAGGAGTTACAGGCCTTAAAGGTAAAGCTG
GAGATGAAAGAGGAAAGAGTCCGATTCCTAGAACAGCAAACCTTATGTAACAATCAAGTAAATGATTTAA
CAACAGCCCTTAAGGAAATGGAGCAGCTATTAGAAATG
